Addgene plasmid #34224: KHBD00065
Depositing lab: Bart Deplancke. Depositing organization: Swiss Federal Institute of Technology (EPFL). Publication: Automated protein-DNA interaction screening of Drosophila regulatory elements. Korneel Hens, Jean-Daniel Feuz, Alina Isakova, Antonina Lagovitina, Andreas Massouras, Julien Bryois, Patrick Callaerts, Susan E. Celniker, Bart Deplancke. Nat Methods. 2011 Oct 30;8(12):1065-70. 10.1038/nmeth.1763 PubMed 22037703.
Backbone
  Vector backbone: pDONR221
  Backbone manufacturer: Invitrogen
  Backbone size w/o insert (bp): 2536
  Vector type: Gateway Donor Vector
Growth in bacteria
  Bacterial resistance: Kanamycin, 50 μg/mL
  Growth temperature: 37°C
  Growth strain: DH5alpha
  Copy number: High Copy
Gene/Insert
  Gene/Insert name: CG10318 (alt names: FBgn0034650; NC2&agr;)
  Species: D. melanogaster (fly)
  Insert size (bp): 963
  Entrez Gene: NC2alpha (a.k.a. Dmel_CG10318, CG10318, Dmel\CG10318, Drap1, NC2, dDrap, dDrap1, dDrap1/dNC2a, dNC2)
  Cloning method: Gateway Cloning
  Sequencing primers: 5′ M13F; 3′ M13R
Terms and licenses: Academic/Nonprofit Terms; Industry Terms: Not Available to Industry
Depositor comments: Please note that the ORFs in this collection were cloned open-ended (without a stop codon).
How to cite: KHBD00065 was a gift from Bart Deplancke (Addgene plasmid # 34224 ; http://n2t.net/addgene:34224 ; RRID:Addgene_34224)
