[The description below was written by a language model from this plasmid's Addgene catalogue record.]
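Description:
KHBD00065 is a Gateway entry-type clone built in the pDONR221 donor backbone (Invitrogen), carrying the open reading frame of the Drosophila melanogaster gene CG10318, also known as NC2alpha or Drap1. The insert is recorded as 963 bp in a backbone of about 2.5 kb once the donor cassette has been replaced. The plasmid is maintained in E. coli at high copy number under kanamycin selection. No feature table accompanies the record, so the origin of replication and the exact recombination sites are not listed. A pDONR221-derived clone made by Gateway recombination would normally have the ORF flanked by attL sites, and M13 forward and reverse primer sites on either side of the insert are given for sequence verification.

The vector has no expression function of its own: the record names no promoter, tag or reporter, and the plasmid serves as a shuttle from which the ORF can be moved by LR recombination into destination vectors. The depositor notes that ORFs in this collection were cloned open-ended, without a stop codon, which allows in-frame C-terminal fusions after transfer, while N-terminal fusions are also possible depending on the destination vector. NC2alpha is a subunit of the NC2 (Dr1/Drap1) transcriptional regulator. The clone belongs to a collection of Drosophila ORFs associated with a study on automated protein-DNA interaction screening of fly regulatory elements, so its likely use is as a source clone for building expression or screening constructs of this kind.
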