>Addgene plasmid #34224 | KHBD00065 | depositor partial sequence | sequence record 40791 | KHBD00065 sequence 963 bps
ATGCAAAGCGACGAGGAAATCGGGAAGGTGGCCCAGGCGGTGCCTGTTATCATCTCACGCACGCTGGAGC
TCTTCGTGGAGTCGCTGCTGACCAAGACGCTGCGCATCACGAATGCGCGCAACGCCAAGACGCTATCGCC
ATCGCACATGAGGCAGTGTATCGTATCCGAGAAACGCTTTGACTTCCTCAAGGAGCTGGTCCGCAACATA
CCCGACATCAGTGTGGCCGAGGAGGCCGCCTACAACGAGGACGATGTGTTACGCAGCTCGCCAGAGGAAC
AGTATCCAGATTCAGACACGCCATATGATCTTAGCCTGCCATCGACGTCAATGCGCTCGCAGGCGAACGG
CACAGCTGCCTACATGCGCTCCATGAGTCTGAACAACGGAGCCGGATCGGGCGGAGGAGCCGCAGCCACC
AAGCGGCAGTTTCAGTCGCAGCACTCCACCCAGGAAACTCCCACCACCAGCACCACCCTGCCCGCCAAGC
TGGCCCGCTCCGGGTCCATGCCGGCCTACACGCCACGGGGCAGACCGCCCAATCACCTCAAGAAACAGTC
GGTGCAGCTCGATACTGCCATACCCGCCCCGATCTGCAACTACGAACTCAACAAGCCCATTGTCAAGATC
GACTACAGCCACGTGCAAATGCCGACGGCGAACCTGTGCACACCGGACGCCTCTGATTCTGGGTCAGGAT
CGGGCGCCGGATCTGGAGCTTTTAACTTCGACATAGCTGCTCCGGTGATCAATATCGATCTGACGAATAT
CGTGGCCGGTGGAGCACCTGGCAGTGGTGTGCCCCCCGCCTCTATTGGATTACCAGCGGCCACGCCGGGG
GACAACAATAATGTGAACCAAATGGCTGGAAAGAGCAGCGCTCCCATCATTCCAAAGGCCACAGCGGCAT
CAGCGACCCCCACTGAAACCGTTTTCGAATTAGACGAAGACTATGACAATATT
