>Addgene plasmid #34224 | KHBD00065 | addgene partial sequence | sequence record 41734 | M13-Rev 5'-CAGGAAACAGCTATGACC-3'
ATTTTATTTTGACTGATAGTGACCTGTTCGTTGCAACAAATTGATAAGCAATGCTTTCTTATAATGCCAA
CTTTGTACAAGAAAGTTGGCAAAATATTGTCATAGTCTTCGTCTAATTCGAAAACGGTTTCAGTGGGGGT
CGCTGATGCCGCTGTGGCCTTTGGAATGATGGGAGCGCTGCTCTTTCCAGCCATTTGGTTCACATTATTG
TTGTCCCCCGGCGTGGCCGCTGGTAATCCAATAGAGGCGGGGGGCACACCACTGCCAGGTGCTCCACCGG
CCACGATATTCGTCAGATCGATATTGATCACCGGAGCAGCTATGTCGAAGTTAAAAGCTCCAGATCCGGC
GCCCGATCCTGACCCAGAATCAGAGGCGTCCGGTGTGCACAGGTTCGCCGTCGGCATTTGCACGTGGCTG
TAGTCGATCTTGACAATGGGCTTGTTGAGTTCGTAGTTGCAGATCGGGGCGGGTATGGCAGTATCGAGCT
GCACCGACTGTTTCTTGAGGTGATTGGGCGGTCTGCCCCGTGGCGTGTAGGCCGGCATGGACCCGGAGCG
GGCCAGCTTGGCGGGCAGGGTGGTGCTGGTGGTGGGAGTTTCCTGGGTGGAGTGCTGCGACTGAAACTGC
CGCTTGGTGGCTGCGGCTCCTCCGCCCGATCCGGCTCCGTTGTTCAGACTCATGGAGCGCATGTAGGCAG
CTGTGCCGTTCGCCTGCGAGCGCATTGACGTCGATGGCAGGCTAAGATCATATGGCGTGTCTGAATCTGG
